>Addgene plasmid #21237 | PKC gamma dNPS | addgene partial sequence | sequence record 27035 | SP6 5'-ATTTAGGTGACACTATAG-3'
CTAANAGCTGAGCGGCCGCCAGTGTGATGGATATCTGCAGAATTGGATCCTTAGGCGTAGTCAGGCACGT
CGTAAGGATAGAATTCCATGACAGGCACGGGCACAGGGCTTGTGGGGCTGCGGGCATCTGGGTGCACGAA
GTCCGGGTTCACATAAGTAAAGCCCTGGAAATCAGCTTGGTCGATGCTGGCTAGAACCAAGCGGTCTGGC
GGGGTCAGTGCTGGCGCTGCCCGCGTGAAGAACTTGTCAAAGTTTTCGCCACTGCGGCCACACGGACGTG
GTCTGAAAGGAGGTGCAATTTCCAGTCTCTCCAACCTCTCCCAATCGATCCAACGGAAAAAGCCATGAGC
CCGGATGGTGGGTTCCCCATCTGGCCCTGAGCCCAGGCGTTTTCCTGGGTGCTTGGTCAGGAACCCTTTG
CAGATGGCCACAGCTTCCCGGGAAAGTGACTTGGGATAGGTGACAGTTTGTTCCATGATGGCTTGAAACA
ACTCCTCCTCATCTTCCCCATCAAAGGGTGGCTGTCCTGCCAACATCTCATACAGCAGGACCCCAAAAGA
CCACCAGTCGACAGACTTCCCGTAGGGCTGATAGGCAATGATCTCAGGTGCTATGTAGTCTGGGGTGCCA
CAGAAGGTGCGGGTTGTGGACCCAGGGAAGACATTCTCTTTACACATGCCAAAGTCTGTGATCTTGATGT
GTCCTTCAGCATCCAGCATCACATTATCCAACTTGAGGTCCCTGTAGATGATGCCCTGGTTGTGAAGGAG
AAGAGNCTATGGCGATTCGCAGCGTANATGTNNAAAAGTTGCTAANTGCCANTGTGATGGNANTAANCNC
CCATGANATCCTCAAAAANGCGTCGATTNAAGNGATNACTNTNAAATTGC
