>Addgene plasmid #21237 | PKC gamma dNPS | addgene partial sequence | sequence record 27036 | 21237 with T7
GAGGCCACCATGGAATTCGTGGTCCACGAGGTGAAGAGCCACAAGTTCACCGCTCGTTTCTTCAAGCAGC
CAACCTTCTGCAGTCACTGTACCGACTTCATCTGGGGCATTGGAAAGCAGGGCCTGCAATGTCAAGTCTG
TAGCTTTGTGGTTCACCGCCGATGCCACGAATTTGTGACCTTCGAGTGTCCAGGCGCTGGAAAGGGCCCC
CAGACGGACGACCCTCGCAACAAGCACAAGTTCCGTCTGCACAGCTACAGCAGTCCCACCTTCTGCGACC
ACTGTGGCTCCCTCCTTTACGGGCTGGTGCACCAGGGCATGAAATGTTCCTGTTGCGAGATGAATGTGCA
CCGGCGCTGTGTGCGCAGCGTGCCCTCCCTTTGCGGTGTGGACCACACAGAGCGCCGTGGACGTCTGCAA
CTGGAAATCCGGGCTCCTACGTCGGATGAGATCCATATTACTGTTGGCGAGGCCCGGAACCTCATTCCTA
TGGACCCCAATGGCCTGTCTGATCCCTACGTGAAACTGAAGCTGATCCCGGACCCTCGGAACCTGACAAA
ACAGAAGACAAAGACCGTGAAAGCCACACTGAATCCCGTGTGGAACGAGACCTTCGTGTTCAACCTGAAG
CCAGGGGATGTAGAGCGCCGGCTCAGTGTGGAGGTGTGGGATTGGGATAGGACATC
