[The description below was written by a language model from this plasmid's Addgene catalogue record.]
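Description:
PKC gamma dNPS is a mammalian expression plasmid built on the pHACE backbone (about 5.4 kb without insert) that carries a truncated mouse protein kinase C gamma (Prkcg) coding sequence of roughly 2 kb. It is propagated as a high-copy plasmid in E. coli under ampicillin selection, and it carries a neomycin resistance marker so that transfected mammalian cells can be selected with G418. The record does not state which promoter drives the insert or name the origin of replication. The use of T7 and SP6 as flanking sequencing primers indicates that these phage promoter sites sit on either side of the cloning site.

The insert was cloned into an EcoRI site that is preserved at both ends, and it is fused in frame to an HA epitope tag supplied by the backbone at the C terminus. This tag allows the protein to be detected or immunoprecipitated with anti-HA antibodies. The defining mutation is a deletion of residues 1–28. The "dNPS" name suggests removal of the N-terminal pseudosubstrate region, the autoinhibitory segment that normally occupies the catalytic site of PKC enzymes. Deleting that segment is a common way to produce a constitutively active kinase, although the record itself lists only the deletion and does not describe its functional effect.

The associated publication concerns the roles of individual PKC isoforms in the transcriptional control of cyclin D1 and related genes. The plasmid therefore fits use as one of a set of isoform-specific PKC expression constructs, transfected into mammalian cells to test how PKC gamma activity affects signalling and gene expression. Part of the plasmid was derived from material made in another laboratory.
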