Addgene plasmid #21237: PKC gamma dNPS
Depositing lab: Bernard Weinstein. Depositing organization: Columbia University. Publication: Roles of specific isoforms of protein kinase C in the transcriptional control of cyclin D1 and related genes. Soh JW, Weinstein IB. J Biol Chem. 2003 Sep 5. 278(36):34709-16. 10.1074/jbc.M302016200 PubMed 12794082.
Backbone
  Vector backbone: pHACE
  Backbone size w/o insert (bp): 5400
  Vector type: Mammalian Expression
  Selectable markers: Neomycin (select with G418)
Growth in bacteria
  Bacterial resistance: Ampicillin, 100 μg/mL
  Growth temperature: 37°C
  Growth strain: DH5alpha
  Copy number: High Copy
Gene/Insert
  Gene/Insert name: PKC gamma (alt name: protein kinase C, gamma)
  Species: M. musculus (mouse)
  Insert size (bp): 2007
  Mutation: delta 1-28
  Entrez Gene: Prkcg (a.k.a. PKCgamma, Pkcc, Prkcc)
  Tag / fusion protein: HA (C terminal on backbone)
  Cloning method: Restriction Enzyme; 5′ cloning site EcoRI (not destroyed); 3′ cloning site EcoRI (not destroyed)
  Sequencing primers: 5′ T7; 3′ SP6
Resource information
  A portion of this plasmid was derived from a plasmid made by: Dr. R.M. Bell
Terms and licenses: Academic/Nonprofit Terms; Industry Terms: Not Available to Industry
How to cite: PKC gamma dNPS was a gift from Bernard Weinstein (Addgene plasmid # 21237 ; http://n2t.net/addgene:21237 ; RRID:Addgene_21237)
